Addgene plasmid #213050: pAG79-attL1-pegRNA-attL2
Purpose: Modular Unit carrying pegRNA and ngRNA scaffolds flanked by attL1 and attL2
Depositing lab: Bing Yang. Depositing organization: University of Missouri at Columbia. Publication: Modularly assembled multiplex prime editors for simultaneous editing of agronomically important genes in rice. Gupta A, Liu B, Raza S, Chen QJ, Yang B. Plant Commun. 2023 Oct 26:100741. doi: 10.1016/j.xplc.2023.100741. PubMed 37897041.
Backbone
  Vector backbone: pCR8
  Total vector size (bp): 4468
  Vector type: Bacterial Expression
Growth in bacteria
  Bacterial resistance: Spectinomycin, 50 μg/mL
  Growth temperature: 37°C
  Growth strain: DH5alpha
  Copy number: High Copy
Gene/Insert
  Gene/Insert name: sgRNA
  Promoter: 35S-CmYCLV-AtU6
  Cloning method: Gibson Cloning
  Sequencing primers: 5′ TAGCCTAGAAGTAGTCAAGG
Terms and licenses: Academic/Nonprofit Terms; Industry Terms: Not Available to Industry
How to cite: pAG79-attL1-pegRNA-attL2 was a gift from Bing Yang (Addgene plasmid # 213050 ; http://n2t.net/addgene:213050 ; RRID:Addgene_213050)
