[The description below was written by a language model from this plasmid's Addgene catalogue record and pLannotate feature annotations shown in this document.]
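Description:
pAG79-attL1-pegRNA-attL2 is a Gateway entry-type plasmid built on the pCR8 backbone that serves as a modular unit for plant prime editing. It is maintained in E. coli through a high-copy ColE1/pUC-type origin and selected with spectinomycin via the aadA (SmR) aminoglycoside adenylyltransferase gene. The annotated backbone also carries rrnB T1 and T2 terminators upstream of the cloning region, a T7 promoter, and short remnants of lacI, lacZα and a gentamicin resistance gene that appear to be non-functional fragments. The catalogue lists a size of 4468 bp, whereas the sequenced record is 4,649 nt, a discrepancy the record does not explain.

The payload lies between attL1 and attL2, the recombination sites that allow the whole cassette to be moved by an LR Clonase reaction into an attR-containing destination vector. The record gives the promoter as a composite 35S-CmYCLV-AtU6 element; the annotation detects CaMV 35S and Arabidopsis U6 fragments, while the CmYCLV portion is not annotated. Downstream are two tRNA sequences, each followed by an S. pyogenes Cas9 guide scaffold (the first annotated as a tracrRNA fragment, the second as a full gRNA scaffold), and the unit ends with the Arabidopsis HSP18.2 terminator. This layout is consistent with a single transcript in which tRNA processing releases separate guides, matching the stated purpose of carrying a pegRNA scaffold and a nicking guide (ngRNA) scaffold. No specific spacer or target is named, so the plasmid appears to be a template into which user-defined sequences are inserted. The associated work used such modules to assemble multiplex prime editors for simultaneous editing of several genes in rice.
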