Features (pLannotate 1.2.2; 18 found; start..end, strand, type, name):
      8..107     -  protein_bind   attL2: mutant version of attL; recombination site for the Gateway® LR reaction LR Clonase™
    125..143     -  promoter       T7 promoter: promoter for bacteriophage T7 RNA polymerase
    333..356     +  promoter       Pc promoter (fragment): intI1 (promoter lies within the coding sequence); class 1 integron promoter
    532..588     +  CDS            GmR (fragment): gentamycin acetyltransferase; aacC1; confers resistance to gentamycin
    595..1386    +  CDS            SmR: aminoglycoside adenylyltransferase (Murphy, 1985); aadA; confers resistance to spectinomycin and streptomycin
   1479..2067    +  rep_origin     ori: high-copy-number ColE1/pMB1/pBR322/pUC origin of replication
   2250..2342    +  CDS            lacI (fragment): lac repressor; lacI; The lac repressor binds to the lac operator to inhibit transcription in E. coli. This inhibition can be relieved by adding lactose or isopropyl-β-D-thiogalactopyranoside (IPTG).
   2397..2424    -  terminator     rrnB T2 terminator: transcription terminator T2 from the E. coli rrnB gene
   2556..2599    +  terminator     rrnB T1 terminator: Escherichia coli rrnB; transcription terminator T1 from the E. coli rrnB gene
   2646..2682    -  CDS            lacZα (fragment): LacZα fragment of β-galactosidase; lacZ fragment
   2698..2797    +  protein_bind   attL1: mutant version of attL; recombination site for the Gateway® LR reaction LR Clonase™
   2987..3239    +  promoter       CaMV 35S promoter (fragment): strong constitutive promoter from cauliflower mosaic virus
   3726..3742    +  promoter       AtU6 promoter (fragment): consensus promoter from the three Arabidopsis U6 snRNA genes (Waibel and Filipowicz, 1990; Nekrasov et al., 2013)
   3804..3874    +  ncRNA          tRNA: Accession: RF00005 - tRNA
   3913..3980    +  misc_RNA       tracrRNA (fragment): trans-activating CRISPR RNA for the Streptococcus pyogenes CRISPR/Cas9 system
   4119..4190    +  ncRNA          tRNA: Accession: RF00005 - tRNA
   4217..4292    +  misc_RNA       gRNA scaffold: guide RNA scaffold for the Streptococcus pyogenes CRISPR/Cas9 system
   4401..4649    +  terminator     HSP terminator: efficient transcription terminator from the Arabidopsis thaliana heat shock protein 18.2 gene (Nagaya et al., 2010)
>Addgene plasmid #213050 | pAG79-attL1-pegRNA-attL2 | addgene full sequence | sequence record 422146 | Addgene NGS Result
GAATTCGACCCAGCTTTCTTGTACAAAGTTGGCATTATAAAAAATAATTGCTCATCAATTTGTTGCAACG
AACAGGTCACTATCAGTCAAAATAAAATCATTATTTGCCATCCAGCTGATATCCCCTATAGTGAGTCGTA
TTACATGGTCATAGCTGTTTCCTGGCAGCTCTGGCCCGTGTCTCAAAATCTCTGATGTTACATTGCACAA
GATAAAAATATATCATCATGCCTCCTCTAGACCAGCCAGGACAGAAATGCCTCGACTTCGCTGCTACCCA
AGGTTGCCGGGTGACGCACACCGTGGAAACGGATGAAGGCACGAACCCAGTGGACATAAGCCTGTTCGGT
TCGTAAGCTGTAATGCAAGTAGCGTATGCGCTCACGCAACTGGTCCAGAACCTTGACCGAACGCAGCGGT
GGTAACGGCGCAGTGGCGGTTTTCATGGCTTGTTATGACTGTTTTTTTGGGGTACAGTCTATGCCTCGGG
CATCCAAGCAGCAAGCGCGTTACGCCGTGGGTCGATGTTTGATGTTATGGAGCAGCAACGATGTTACGCA
GCAGGGCAGTCGCCCTAAAACAAAGTTAAACATTATGAGGGAAGCGGTGATCGCCGAAGTATCGACTCAA
CTATCAGAGGTAGTTGGCGTCATCGAGCGCCATCTCGAACCGACGTTGCTGGCCGTACATTTGTACGGCT
CCGCAGTGGATGGCGGCCTGAAGCCACACAGTGATATTGATTTGCTGGTTACGGTGACCGTAAGGCTTGA
TGAAACAACGCGGCGAGCTTTGATCAACGACCTTTTGGAAACTTCGGCTTCCCCTGGAGAGAGCGAGATT
CTCCGCGCTGTAGAAGTCACCATTGTTGTGCACGACGACATCATTCCGTGGCGTTATCCAGCTAAGCGCG
AACTGCAATTTGGAGAATGGCAGCGCAATGACATTCTTGCAGGTATCTTCGAGCCAGCCACGATCGACAT
TGATCTGGCTATCTTGCTGACAAAAGCAAGAGAACATAGCGTTGCCTTGGTAGGTCCAGCGGCGGAGGAA
CTCTTTGATCCGGTTCCTGAACAGGATCTATTTGAGGCGCTAAATGAAACCTTAACGCTATGGAACTCGC
CGCCCGACTGGGCTGGCGATGAGCGAAATGTAGTGCTTACGTTGTCCCGCATTTGGTACAGCGCAGTAAC
CGGCAAAATCGCGCCGAAGGATGTCGCTGCCGACTGGGCAATGGAGCGCCTGCCGGCCCAGTATCAGCCC
GTCATACTTGAAGCTAGACAGGCTTATCTTGGACAAGAAGAAGATCGCTTGGCCTCGCGCGCAGATCAGT
TGGAAGAATTTGTCCACTACGTGAAAGGCGAGATCACCAAGGTAGTCGGCAAATAACCCTCGAGCCACCC
ATGACCAAAATCCCTTAACGTGAGTTACGCGTCGTTCCACTGAGCGTCAGACCCCGTAGAAAAGATCAAA
GGATCTTCTTGAGATCCTTTTTTTCTGCGCGTAATCTGCTGCTTGCAAACAAAAAAACCACCGCTACCAG
CGGTGGTTTGTTTGCCGGATCAAGAGCTACCAACTCTTTTTCCGAAGGTAACTGGCTTCAGCAGAGCGCA
GATACCAAATACTGTTCTTCTAGTGTAGCCGTAGTTAGGCCACCACTTCAAGAACTCTGTAGCACCGCCT
ACATACCTCGCTCTGCTAATCCTGTTACCAGTGGCTGCTGCCAGTGGCGATAAGTCGTGTCTTACCGGGT
TGGACTCAAGACGATAGTTACCGGATAAGGCGCAGCGGTCGGGCTGAACGGGGGGTTCGTGCACACAGCC
CAGCTTGGAGCGAACGACCTACACCGAACTGAGATACCTACAGCGTGAGCTATGAGAAAGCGCCACGCTT
CCCGAAGGGAGAAAGGCGGACAGGTATCCGGTAAGCGGCAGGGTCGGAACAGGAGAGCGCACGAGGGAGC
TTCCAGGGGGAAACGCCTGGTATCTTTATAGTCCTGTCGGGTTTCGCCACCTCTGACTTGAGCGTCGATT
TTTGTGATGCTCGTCAGGGGGGCGGAGCCTATGGAAAAACGCCAGCAACGCGGCCTTTTTACGGTTCCTG
GCCTTTTGCTGGCCTTTTGCTCACATGTTCTTTCCTGCGTTATCCCCTGATTCTGTGGATAACCGTATTA
CCGCCTTTGAGTGAGCTGATACCGCTCGCCGCAGCCGAACGACCGAGCGCAGCGAGTCAGTGAGCGAGGA
AGCGGAAGAGCGCCCAATACGCAAACCGCCTCTCCCCGCGCGTTGGCCGATTCATTAATGCAGCTGGCAC
GACAGGTTTCCCGACTGGAAAGCGGGCAGTGAGCGCAACGCAATTAATACGCGTACCGCTAGCCAGGAAG
AGTTTGTAGAAACGCAAAAAGGCCATCCGTCAGGATGGCCTTCTGCTTAGTTTGATGCCTGGCAGTTTAT
GGCGGGCGTCCTGCCCGCCACCCTCCGGGCCGTTGCTTCACAACGTTCAAATCCGCTCCCGGCGGATTTG
TCCTACTCAGGAGAGCGTTCACCGACAAACAACAGATAAAACGAAAGGCCCAGTCTTCCGACTGAGCCTT
TCGTTTTATTTGATGCCTGGCAGTTCCCTACTCTCGCGTTAACGCTAGCATGGATGTTTTCCCAGTCACG
ACGTTGTAAAACGACGGCCAGTCTTAAGCTCGGGCCCCAAATAATGATTTTATTTTGACTGATAGTGACC
TGTTCGTTGCAACAAATTGATGAGCAATGCTTTTTTATAATGCCAACTTTGTACAAAAAAGCAGGCTCCG
AATTATGGAGTCAAAGATTCAAATAGAGGACCTAACAGAACTCGCCGTAAAGACTGGCGAACAGTTCATA
CAGAGTCTCTTACGACTCAATGACAAGAAGAAAATCTTCGTCAACATGGTGGAGCACGACACACTTGTCT
ACTCCAAAAATATCAAAGATACAGTCTCAGAAGACCAAAGGGCAATTGAGACTTTTCAACAAAGGGTAAT
ATCCGGAAACCTCCTCGGATTCCATTGCCCAGCTATCTGTCACTTTATTGTGAAGATAGTGGAAAAGGAA
GGTGGCTCCTACAAATGCCATCATTGCGATAAAGGAAAGGCCATCGTTGAAGATGCCTCTGCCGACAGTG
GTCCCAAAGATGGACCCCCACCCACGAGGAGCATCGTGGAAAAAGAAGACGTTCCAACCACGTCTTCAAA
GCAAGTGGATTGATGTGATTGGCAGACATACTGTCCCACAAATGAAGATGGAATCTGTAAAAGAAAACGC
GTGAAATAATGCGTCTGACAAAGGTTAGGTCGGCTGCCTTTAATCAATACCAAAGTGGTCCCTACCACGA
TGGAAAAACTGTGCAGTCGGTTTGGCTTTTTCTGACGAACAAATAAGATTCGTGGCCGACAGGTGGGGGT
CCACCATGTGAAGGCATCTTCAGACTCCAATAATGGAGCAATGACGTAAGGGCTTACGAAATAAGTAAGG
GTAGTTTGGGAAATGTCCACTCACCCGTCAGTCTATAAATACTTAGCCCCTCCCTCATTGTTAAGGGAGC
AAAATCTCAGAGAGATAGTCCTAGAGAGAGAAAGAGAGCAAGTAGCCTAGAAGTAGTCAAGGCGGCGAAG
TATTCAGGCACGTGGCCAGGAAGAAGAAAAGCCAAGACGACGAAAACAGGTAAGAGCTAAGCATCTAGAA
AGTTGAAAACAATCTTCAAAAGTCCCACATCGCTTAGATAAGAAAACGAAGCTGAGTTTATATACAGCTA
GAGTCGAAGTAGTGATTGAACAAAGCACCAGTGGTCTAGTGGTAGAATAGTACCCTGCCACGGTACAGAC
CCGGGTTCGATTCCCGGCTGGTGCAAGAGACGAGTCACGTCTCAGTTTAAGAGCTATGCTGGAAACAGCA
TAGCAAGTTTAAATAAGGCTAGTCCGTTATCAACTTGAAAAAGTGGCACCGAGTCGGTGCAGAGACCACA
GGATCCTTGGTCTCACGCGGTTCTATCTAGTTACGCGTTAAACCAACTAGAAAGGCCGGCATGGTCCCAG
CCTCCTCGCTGGCGCCGGCTGGGCAACATGCTTCGGCATGGCGAATGGGACAACAACAAATCAGAGTGGC
GCAGCGGAAGCGTGGTGGGCCCATAACCCACAGGTCCCAGGATCGAAACCTGGCTCTGATAAGAGACCAC
AGGATCCTTGGTCTCAGTTTTAGAGCTAGAAATAGCAAGTTAAAATAAGGCTAGTCCGTTATCAACTTGA
AAAAGTGGCACCGAGTCGGTGCTTTTTTTTTGGCCGGCATGGTCCCAGCCTCCTCGCTGGCGCCGGCTGG
GCAACATGCTTCGGCATGGCGAATGGGACTTTTTTTTTGATATCTCCGGGGCTAATTGAATATGAAGATG
AAGATGAAATATTTGGTGTGTCAAATAAAAAGCTGGTGTGCTTAAGTTTGTGTTTTTTTCTTGGCTTGTT
GTGTTATGAATTTGTGGCTTTTTCTAATATTAAATGAATGTAAGATCTCATTATAATGAATAAACAAATG
TTTCTATAATCCATTGTGAATGTTTTGTTGGATCTCTTCTGCAGCATATAACTACTGTATGTGCTATGGT
ATGGACTATGGAATATGATTAAAGATAAG
